>Addgene plasmid #110078 | pMINTC3GH (Apr) | addgene full sequence | sequence record 269882 | Addgene NGS Result
GATGATCGGCCGCATCCCCACGGTGCTGCGCAGTGAGCTCTACGCCATCCCGGCGTTGATCTGTGCGTTC
GCACGCACAGGCCCGGTGTGAGAAGGGTCTCTGACGAGCGGGAGAACTCCCTATCAGTGATAGAGTTTGT
CCTCCCTATCAGTGATAGATAGGCTCTGGGAGTACCCGTGTGTACGACCAGCACGGCATACATCATTTCG
ACGCCGAGAGATTCGCCGCCCGAAATGAGCACGATCCGCATGCACCCAGCTTTCTTGTACAAAGTGGGCT
CGAGGCATGCGAAGGAGATATACATATGAGTTGAAGAGCGACCTGCAGACTGGCTGTGTATAAGGGAGCC
TGACATTTATATTCCCCAGAACATCAGGTTAATGGCGTTTTTGATGTCATTTTCGCGGTGGCTGAGATCA
GCCACTTCTTCCCCGATAACGGAGACCGGCACACTGGCCATATCGGTGGTCATCATGCGCCAGCTTTCAT
CCCCGATATGCACCACCGGGTAAAGTTCACGGGAGACTTTATCTGACAGCAGACGTGCACTGGCCAGGGG
GATCACCATCCGTCGCCCGGGCGTGTCAATAATATCACTCTGTACATCCACAAACAGACGATAACGGCTC
TCTCTTTTATAGGTGTAAACCTTAAACTGCATTTCACCAGCCCCTGTTCTCGTCAGCAAAAGAGCCGTTC
ATTTCAATAAACCGGGCGACCTCAGCCATCCCTTCCTGATTTTCCGCTTTCCAGCGTTCGGCACGCAGAC
GACGGGCTTCATTCTGCATGGTTGTGCTTACCAGACCGGAGATATTGACATCATATATGCCTTGAGCAAC
TGATAGCTGTCGCTGTCAACTGTCACTGTAATACGCTGCTTCATAGCATACCTCTTTTTGACATACTTCG
GGTATACATATCAGTATATATTCTTATACCGCAAAAATCAGCGCGCAAATACGCATACTGTTATCTGGCT
TTTAGTAAGCCGGATCCACGCGTTTACGCCCCGCCCTGCCACTCATCGCAGTACTGTTGTAATTCATTAA
GCATTCTGCCGACATGGAAGCCATCACAAACGGCATGATGAACCTGAATCGCCAGCGGCATCAGCACCTT
GTCGCCTTGCGTATAATATTTGCCCATGGTGAAAACGGGGGCGAAGAAGTTGTCCATATTGGCCACGTTT
AAATCAAAACTGGTGAAACTCACCCAGGGATTGGCTGAGACGAAAAACATATTCTCAATAAACCCTTTAG
GGAAATAGGCCAGGTTTTCACCGTAACACGCCACATCTTGCGAATATATGTGTAGAAACTGCCGGAAATC
GTCGTGGTATTCACTCCAGAGCGATGAAAACGTTTCAGTTTGCTCATGGAAAACGGTGTAACAAGGGTGA
ACACTATCCCATATCACCAGCTCACCGTCTTTCATTGCCATACGGAATTCCGGATGAGCATTCATCAGGC
GGGCAAGAATGTGAATAAAGGCCGGATAAAACTTGTGCTTATTTTTCTTTACGGTCTTTAAAAAGGCCGT
AATATCCAGCTGAACGGTCTGGTTATAGGTACATTGAGCAACTGACTGAAATGCCTCAAAATGTTCTTTA
CGATGCCATTGGGATATATCAACGGTGGTATATCCAGTGATTTTTTTCTCCATTTTAGCTTCCTTAGCTC
CTGAAAATCTCGACGGATCCTAACTCAAAATCCACACATTATACGAGCCGGAAGCATAAAGTGTAAAGCC
TGGGGTGCCTAATGCGGCCGCCATAGTGACTGGATATGTTGTGTTTTACAGTATTATGTAGTCTGTTTTT
TATGCAAAATCTAATTTAATATATTGATATTTATATCATTTTACGTTTCTCGTTCAGCTTTTTTGTACAA
ACTTGTGATATCGAATTCGCTAGCTACCTTTCTCTTCTTTTTTGGATCTACCTTTCTCTTCTTTTTTGGG
GATCCACTAGTTCAGCTCTTCTGCATTAGAAGTTTTGTTTCAAGGTCCACAATTCAGCAAAGGAGAAGAA
CTTTTCACTGGAGTTGTCCCAATTCTTGTTGAATTAGATGGTGATGTTAATGGGCACAAATTTTCTGTCA
GTGGAGAGGGTGAAGGTGATGCTACATACGGAAAACTCACCCTTAAATTTATTTGCACTACTGGAAAACT
ACCTGTTCCTTGGCCAACACTTGTCACTACTCTGACCTATGGTGTTCAATGCTTTTCCCGTTATCCGGAT
CACATGAAACGGCATGACTTTTTCAAGAGTGCCATGCCCGAAGGTTATGTACAGGAACGCACTATATCTT
TCAAAGATGACGGGAACTACAAGACGCGTGCTGAAGTCAAGTTTGAAGGTGATACCCTTGTTAATCGTAT
CGAGTTAAAGGGTATTGATTTTAAAGAAGATGGAAACATTCTCGGACACAAACTAGAGTACAACTATAAC
TCACACAATGTATACATCACGGCAGACAAACAAAAGAATGGAATCAAAGCTAACTTCAAAATTCGCCACA
ACATTGAAGATGGTTCCGTTCAACTAGCAGACCATTATCAACAAAATACTCCAATTGGCGATGGCCCTGT
CCTTTTACCAGACAACCATTACCTGTCGACACAATCTGCCCTTTCGAAAGATCCCAACGAAAAGCGTGAC
CACATGGTCCTTCTTGAGTTTGTAACTGCTGCTGGGATTACACATGGCATGGATGAGCTCTACAAAACTA
GTCATCATCATCACCATCATCATCACCATCATTAATTATACATAGTTGCTTAAGCTGCAGGGGACCCTAG
AGGTCCCCTTTTTTATTTTAAAAATTTTTTATAACCGGTAAGAAGTCCAACACGCCGCTCCTCCCCGATG
TTGCGTAGCCGCTTCAAGCTTAAGCAACGGCCCCAGTGAGTAGCGACTTTGGATCCGGTACCCGCAACGG
TCAACCAGCGTCTACGCGTTTCACTGGCCGACATGTGAGCAAAAGGCCAGCAAAAGGCCAGGAACCGTAA
AAAGGCCGCGTTGCTGGCGTTTTTCCATAGGCTCCGCCCCCCTGACGAGCATCACAAAAATCGACGCTCA
AGTCAGAGGTGGCGAAACCCGACAGGACTATAAAGATACCAGGCGTTTCCCCCTGGAAGCTCCCTCGTGC
GCTCTCCTGTTCCGACCCTGCCGCTTACCGGATACCTGTCCGCCTTTCTCCCCTCGGGAAGCGTGGCGCT
TTCTCATAGCTCACGCTGTAGGTATCTCAGTTCGGTGTAGGTCGTTCGCTCCAAGCTGGGCTGTGTGCAC
GAACCCCCCGTTCAGCCCGACCGCTGCGCCTTATCCGGTAACTATCGTCTTGAGTCCAACCCGGTAAGAC
ACGACTTATCGCCACTGGCAGCAGCCACTGGTAACAGGATTAGCAGAGCGAGGTATGTAGGCGGTGCTAC
AGAGTTCTTGAAGTGGTGGCCTAACTACGGCTACACTAGAAGGACAGTATTTGGTATCTGCGCTCTGCTG
AAGCCAGTTACCTTCGGAAAAAGAGTTGGTAGCTCTTGATCCGGCAAACAAACCACCGCTGGTAGCGGTG
GTTTTTTTGTTTGCAAGCAGCAGATTACGCGCAGAAAAAAAGGATCTCAAGAAGATCCTTTGATCTTTTC
TACGGGGTCTGACGCTCATGGAACTAGTGAGGTCTGCCTCGTGAAGAAGGTGTTGCTGACTCATACCAGG
CCTGAATCGCCCCATCATCCAGCCAGAAAGTGAGGGAGCCACGGTTGGTGAGAGCTTTGTTGTAGGTGGA
CCAGTTGGTGATTTTGAACTTTTGCTTTGCCACGGAACGGTCTGCGTTGTCGGGAAGATGCGTGATCTGA
TCCTTCAACTCAGCAAAAGTTCGATTTATTCAACAAAGCCGCCGTCCCGTCAAGTCAGCGTAATGCTCTG
CCAGTGTTACAACCAATTAACCAATTCTGATTAGAAAAACTCATCGAGCATCAAATGAAACTGCATCTAG
AAGGATCTTCACCTAGATCCTTTTGGTTCATGTGCAGCTCCATCAGCAAAAGGGGATGATAAGTTTATCA
CCACCGACTATTTGCAACAGTGCCGTTGATCGTGCTATGATCGACTGATGTCATCAGCGGTGGAGTGCAA
TGTCGTGCAATACGAATGGCGAAAAGCCGAGCTCATCGGTCAGCTTCTCAACCTTGGGGTTACCCCCGGC
GGTGTGCTGCTGGTCCACAGCTCCTTCCGTAGCGTCCGGCCCCTCGAAGATGGGCCACTTGGACTGATCG
AGGCCCTGCGTGCTGCGCTGGGTCCGGGAGGGACGCTCGTCATGCCCTCGTGGTCAGGTCTGGACGACGA
GCCGTTCGATCCTGCCACGTCGCCCGTTACACCGGACCTTGGAGTTGTCTCTGACACATTCTGGCGCCTG
CCAAATGTAAAGCGCAGCGCCCATCCATTTGCCTTTGCGGCAGCGGGGCCACAGGCAGAGCAGATCATCT
CTGATCCATTGCCCCTGCCACCTCACTCGCCTGCAAGCCCGGTCGCCCGTGTCCATGAACTCGATGGGCA
GGTACTTCTCCTCGGCGTGGGACACGATGCCAACACGACGCTGCATCTTGCCGAGTTGATGGCAAAGGTT
CCCTATGGGGTGCCGAGACACTGCACCATTCTTCAGGATGGCAAGTTGGTACGCGTCGATTATCTCGAGA
ATGACCACTGCTGTGAGCGCTTTGCCTTGGCGGACAGGTGGCTCAAGGAAAAGAGCCTTCAGAAGGAAGG
TCCAGTCGGTCATGCCTTTGCTCGGTTGATCCGCTCCCGCGACATTGTGGCGACAGCCCTGGGTCAACTG
GGCCGAGATCCGTTGATCTTCCTGCATCCGCCAGAGGCGGGATGCGAAGAATGCGATGCCGCTCGCCAGT
CGATTGGCTGAGCTCATGAGCGGAGAACGAGATGACGTTGGAGGGGCAAGGTCGCGCTGATTGCTGGGGC
AACACGTGGAGCGGATCGGGGATTGTCTTTCTTCAGCTCGCTGATGATATGCTGACGCTCAATGCCGTTT
GGCCTCCGACTAACGAAAATCCCGCATTTGGACGGCTGATCCATGGTACTCCCGTTGAATATGGCTCATA
ACACCCCTTGTATTACTGTTTATGTAAGCAGACAGTTTTATTGTTCATGATGATATATTTTTATCTTGTG
CAATGTAACATCAGAGATTTTGAGACACAACGTGGCTTTCCCCCCCCCCGACGTCAGGTGGCTAGCTGGC
GGGAACGGCAATGCTCCTGGCGGCGGCGGGGCTGGTGCCCAGGTCTCCGCACAGAGCGGCGGTGCTGGCG
CTCGCGGCCAGGCGTGGTTCTTCGCGTACTGACAAGAAACCCCCCTCTTTAGGACTCAGTGTCCTTGGGA
GGGGGGCTTTTTGCGTTTCAGGAGGTCTTGGCCAGCTTGGACATCGCCTCAGCGATAGCCTCGTCGCGGG
CCTCAGACGCCATCTGGTACTTCATCGCCATCCTAGGAGTCGTGTGACCGAGACGGGCCATCAGCTCCTT
GGTCGTCGCACCTGCCTGAGCGGCGAACGTAGCGCCGACAGCGCGGAGGTCGTGGATGCGGAGTTCCGGC
CGACCGATCTTGGCGTAGCCACGCTTCAGCGACTTGGTGAACGCGGACTTCGACAGCCGGTTGCCCTGCG
TCGTGGTCACCAGGAATGCCTCGGGGCCCTTGTTCATCTTCGTACGGTCCTTCATGTGCGCTCGGATCAT
CTCCGCGACGTGAGGCGGAACCGTCACAGGACGCTTCGACCGGACGGTCTTGGCGTTGCCAACGACGATC
TTGTTCCCCACGCGGGAAGCGCCACGGCGCACCCGGAGCTTCATCGTCATGCCGTCGTCCACGATGTCCT
TGCGGCGAAGCTCGATCAGCTCTCCGAACCGGAGGCTCGTCCACGCCAGGATGTATGCCGCGATCCGGTA
GTGCACGAAGATCTCAGCGGCGACGATGTCCAGCTCCTCAGGCGTCAGCGCCTCTACGTCGCGCTCATCG
GCTGCCTTCTGCTCGATCCGGCACGGGTTCTCTGCGATCAGCTTGTCCTCGACCGCTGTGTTCATCACCG
CCCGGAGGACGTTGTAGGCATGCCGGCGGGCAGTCGGGTGCTTCCTACCCATCCCGGCCCACCACGCACG
CACCAGAGCTGGCGTCATCTCTGTGACCGCCACTTCACCTAGCACCGGGTAGATGCGGCGCTCCGCGTGC
CCGCTGTACAGATCCCTGGTGCCGTCTGCGAGGTCGCGCTCCACGAGCCACTTCCGGGTGTACTCCTCCA
GCGTGATGGCGCTGGCGGCTGCCTTCTTCGCCCGGTCCTGTGGAGGGGTCCAGGTCTCCATCTCGATGAG
CCGCTTCTCGCCCGCGAGCCAGGCTTCGGCGTCCATCTTGTTGTCGTAGGTCTGCAGCGCGTAGTACCTC
ACACCGTCCTGCGGGTTGACGTATGAGGCTTGGATCCTCCCGCTGCGCTGAGTCTTCAGCGATCCCCATC
CGCGACGTGCCAACTAGGTCTCCTCTCGTCGTGAACAAGGCTACCGGGTTGCAACTCCTGTGCAACTCTC
AGGCTTCAACGCGCTTCTACGACCTGCAATTTCTTTCCACTTAGAGGATGCAGCCGAGAGGGGGTAAAAA
CCTATCTTGACCGGCCCATATATGTGGTCGGCAGACACCCATTCTTCCAAACTAGCTACGCGGGTTCGAT
TCCCGTCGCCCGCTCCGCTGGTCAGAGGGTGTTTTCGCCCTCTGGCCATTTTTCTTTCCAGGGGTCTGCA
ACTCTTGTGCGACTCTTCTGACCTGGGCATACGCGGTTGCAACGCATCCCTGATCTGGCTACTTTCGATG
CTGACAAACGAATAGAGCCCCCCGCCTGCGCGAACAGACGAGGGGCATTCACACCAGATTGGAGCTGGTG
CAGTGAAGAGAATAGACCGGGACAAGGTTGCACCGGGAGTTGCAGCGGTCGGAACCCTCGCCGTCGGCGG
GCTGGCGTTCGCCCTGTCGTTCACGGCTCTAGCTGATCACCGCGGCCATGATGGCATAAAACGAAAGGCC
CAGTCTTTCGACTGAGCCTTTCGTTTTATTTGATGCCTGGCAGTCGATCGTACGCTAGTTAACTACGTCG
ACATCGATTTAATTAATATGCATCAATTGATTTAAATACTAGTGTTAACTATTTAATTGGGGACCCTAGA
GGTCCCCTTTTTTATTTTAAAAATTTTTTCAAGGGGACCTCTAGGGTCCCCAGCTGGCTAGCGAGTCATG
AGGTCACCATGTTCTTTCCTGCGTTATCCCCTGATTCTGTGGATAACCGTATTACCGCCTTTGAGTGAGC
TGATACCAGCGGATAACAATTTCACACAGGAAACAGCTATGACCATGATTACGCCAAGCTATCAACTTTG
TATAGAAAAGTTGCATGACCAACTTCGATAACGTTCTCGGCTCGATGATCCCCGGGGGCCCCCCCTCGAG
GTCGACGGTATCGATTTAATTAATATGCATCAATTGATTTAAATACTAGTGTTAACTATTTAATTGGGGA
CCCTAGAGGTCCCCTTTTTTATTTTAAAAATTTTTTCAAGGGGACCTCTAGGGTCCCCAGCTGGCTAGCG
AGTCATGAGGTCACCATGGTCATTAGGAGCCGCTCTCGCACTTCAGCTGCTTCTCCAAGCCGCAGATGAT
CAGCTCCAGGCCGAACAAGAAGGCCGGCTCGGCGCCCTGGTGGTCGAACAGCTCGATGGCCTGGCGCAGC
AACGGCGGCATGCTGTCGGTGGTCGGGGTCTCGCGCTCCTCCTTGGCGACCTGGTGCTCCTGGTCCTCCA
ACACGCAGCCCAGGGTGAAGTGGCCCACGGCCGACAGGGCGTACAACGCGTTCTCCAGCGAGAAGCCCTG
CTGGCACAGGAAGGCCAACTGGTTCTCCAGGGTCTCGTACTGCTTCTCGGTCGGCCGGGTGCCCAGGTGC
ACCTTGGCGCCGTCGCGGTGGCTCAGCAAGGCGCAGCGGAAGCTCTTGGCGTTGTTGCGCAGGAAGTCCT
GCCAGCTCTCGCCCTCCAGCGGGCAGAAGTGGGTGTGGTGGCGGTCCAACATCTCGATGGCCAGGGCGTC
GAGCAGGGCCCGCTTGTTCTTGACGTGCCAGTACAGGGTCGGCTGCTCGACGCCCAGCTTCTGGGCCAGC
TTGCGGGTGGTCAGGCCCTCGATGCCGACCTCGTTCAGCAGCTCCAGGGCGGAGTTGATGACCTTGGACT
TGTCCAGGCGGGACATTGCGAAGTGATTCCTCCTGATGGTACCGGATCCGTGGCAGGAGGGTCGCCTGCG
TCGGCAACTCGCCCAGGCTACACGAGAGCCCTCGACTGCGAAAATGCCGACCAGGCACCACCGCACTCCA
GGCTTAACCCGGTGCGACGATCCAATATTACGAGATCTGACAAGTTTGTACAAAAAAGCAGGCTACCAGG
CCTAGATCTGGGGACCCTAGAGGTCCCCTTTTTTATTTTAAAAATTTTTTCACGTGCCAGCCGATTGGAC
TAGAAATATTGGATCGTCGGCACCGTCACGGCCGTGGGAGGCGGCACGATCCGCGACGT
Features (pLannotate 1.2.2; 26 found; start..end, strand, type, name):
    116..135     +  promoter       tight TRE promoter (fragment): Tet-responsive promoter PTight, consisting of seven tet operator sequences followed by the minimal CMV promoter
    142..159     +  promoter       tight TRE promoter (fragment): Tet-responsive promoter PTight, consisting of seven tet operator sequences followed by the minimal CMV promoter
    257..277     -  protein_bind   attB2: mutant version of attB; core recombination site for the Gateway® BP reaction BP Clonase™
    360..662     -  CDS            ccdB: CCDB_ECOLI - Also known as G, letB, letD. Experimental evidence at protein level: Swiss-Prot protein existence level 1. Toxic component of a type II toxin-antitoxin (TA) system, functioning in plasmid maintainence. Responsible for the post- segregational killing (PSK) of plasmid-free cells, also referred to as a plasmid addiction system. Half-life of over 2 hours. Cell killing by CcdB is accompanied by filamentation, defects in chromosome and plasmid segregation, defects in cell division, formation of anucleate cells, decreased DNA synthesis and plasmid loss. Interferes with the activity of DN
    667..825     -  CDS            ccdA (fragment): CCDA_ECO57 - Also known as H, letA. Experimental evidence at protein level: Swiss-Prot protein existence level 1. Antitoxin component of a type II toxin-antitoxin (TA) system which inhibits the post-segregational killing (PSK) of plasmid-free cells, also referred to as a plasmid addiction system. Binds to and blocks the activity of CcdB; will also remove bound CcdB protein from the CcdB-GyrA complex by forming a CcdA-CcdB complex, a process termed rejuvenation. Functions as a transcriptional corepressor for the ccdAB operon, repression also requires CcdB (By similarity). From Escherichia coli
   1004..1663    -  CDS            CmR: chloramphenicol acetyltransferase; cat; confers resistance to chloramphenicol
   1664..1693    -  promoter       cat promoter (fragment): promoter of the E. coli cat gene encoding chloramphenicol acetyltransferase
   1717..1747    -  promoter       lac UV5 promoter: E. coli lac promoter with an "up" mutation
   1772..1896    -  protein_bind   attR1: mutant version of attR; recombination site for the Gateway® LR reaction LR Clonase™
   1915..1935    -  CDS            SV40 NLS: nuclear localization signal of SV40 (simian virus 40) large T antigen
   1939..1959    -  CDS            SV40 NLS: nuclear localization signal of SV40 (simian virus 40) large T antigen
   2016..2726    +  CDS            Folding Reporter GFP: Folding Reporter GFP is a basic (constitutively fluorescent) green fluorescent protein published in 1999, derived from Aequorea victoria.
   3032..3620    -  rep_origin     ori: high-copy-number ColE1/pMB1/pBR322/pUC origin of replication
   3667..3810    -  CDS            TRA2_ECOLX (fragment): Protein predicted: Swiss-Prot protein existence level 4. Required for transposition of transposon Tn903. From Escherichia coli.
   3951..3985    -  CDS            KanR (fragment): aminoglycoside phosphotransferase; aph(3')-Ia; confers resistance to kanamycin
   4108..4908    +  CDS            ApmR: aminoglycoside 3-N-acetyltransferase type IV ; aac(3)IV; confers resistance to apramycin (Paget and Davies, 1996)
   5245..5349    +  CDS            32 (fragment): VG32_BPML5 - Protein predicted: Swiss-Prot protein existence level 4. From Mycobacterium phage L5 (Mycobacteriophage L5).
   5411..6523    -  CDS            33: VINT_BPML5 - Also known as int. Protein inferred from homology: Swiss-Prot protein existence level 3. Integrase is necessary for integration of the phage into the host genome by site-specific recombination. From Mycobacterium phage L5 (Mycobacteriophage L5).
   6936..7076    +  CDS            34.1 (fragment): VG341_BPMD2 - Protein predicted: Swiss-Prot protein existence level 4. Putative excisionase. From Mycobacterium phage D29 (Mycobacteriophage D29).
   7056..7102    -  terminator     rrnB T1 terminator: transcription terminator T1 from the E. coli rrnB gene
   7288..7353    +  rep_origin     RSF ori (fragment): Plasmids containing the RSF 1030 origin of replication can be propagated in E. coli cells that contain additional plasmids with compatible origins.
   7413..7433    +  protein_bind   attB4: mutant version of attB; core recombination site for the Gateway® BP reaction BP Clonase™
   7476..7505    -  misc_feature   MCS (fragment): pBluescript multiple cloning site
   7656..8276    -  CDS            tetR: TETR2_ECOLX - Experimental evidence at protein level: Swiss-Prot protein existence level 1. TetR is the repressor of the tetracycline resistance element; its N-terminal region forms a helix-turn-helix structure and binds DNA. Binding of tetracycline to TetR reduces the repressor affinity for the tetracycline resistance gene (tetA) promoter operator sites. From Escherichia coli.
   8440..8464    +  protein_bind   attB1: mutant version of attB; recombination site for the Gateway® BP reaction BP Clonase™
   8553..58      +  CDS            Y4104_STRCO (fragment) (across the origin): Protein inferred from homology: Swiss-Prot protein existence level 3. From Streptomyces coelicolor (strain ATCC BAA-471 / A3(2) / M145).
