[The description below was written by a language model from this plasmid's Addgene catalogue record and pLannotate feature annotations shown in this document.]
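Description:
pMINTC3GH (Apr) is an empty bacterial expression backbone from a uniform cloning platform for mycobacterial genetics and protein production. It is described as analogous to pMINTNH3, but places a C-terminal 3C protease cleavage site followed by a GFP-His10 tag on the cloned protein. In E. coli it replicates at high copy from a ColE1/pUC-type origin. No mycobacterial plasmid origin is annotated. Instead, the 8.6 kb sequence carries the mycobacteriophage L5 integrase gene with flanking phage sequence, which indicates that the vector is maintained in mycobacteria by site-specific integration into the host chromosome. Selection is by apramycin, through the aac(3)IV acetyltransferase gene.

The cloning site is occupied by a counterselection stuffer containing the ccdB toxin gene and a chloramphenicol acetyltransferase gene. This explains why the empty vector is grown in a ccdB-tolerant strain under apramycin plus chloramphenicol. Replacing the cassette with an open reading frame removes ccdB, so in ordinary E. coli strains only recombinant clones survive. Directly downstream lies a Folding Reporter GFP coding sequence, matching the recorded GFP fusion; the 3C site and His10 tag are listed in the catalogue fields but not individually annotated.

A tetR repressor gene is present, and short tet-operator matches lie upstream of the cassette (annotated as TRE promoter fragments). Together these suggest tetracycline-regulated expression, although the record does not explicitly name the promoter. Several small annotations (Gateway att fragments, SV40 NLS, KanR and RSF ori fragments) are likely partial or incidental matches. The design suits production of GFP-tagged proteins whose expression can be followed by fluorescence, purified through the His tag and released by 3C cleavage.
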