Addgene plasmid #110078: pMINTC3GH (Apr)
Purpose: (Empty Backbone) Analogous to pMINTNH3 but with a C-terminal 3C cleavage site and a GFP-His10 tag fusion.
Depositing lab: Markus Seeger. Depositing organization: University of Zurich. Publication: A uniform cloning platform for mycobacterial genetics and protein production. Arnold FM, Hohl M, Remm S, Koliwer-Brandl H, Adenau S, Chusri S, Sander P, Hilbi H, Seeger MA. Sci Rep. 2018 Jun 22;8(1):9539. doi: 10.1038/s41598-018-27687-5. PubMed 29934571.
Backbone
  Vector backbone: pMINTC3GH
  Vector type: Bacterial Expression
  Selectable markers: Apramycin
  Tag / fusion protein: 3C cleavage site - GFP - His10 Tag (C terminal on backbone)
Growth in bacteria
  Bacterial resistance: Apramycin and Chloramphenicol
  Growth temperature: 37°C
  Growth strain: ccdB Survival
  Copy number: High Copy
Gene/Insert
  Gene/Insert name: None
  Tag / fusion protein: 3C cleavage site - GFP - His10 Tag (C terminal on backbone)
Terms and licenses: Academic/Nonprofit Terms; Industry Terms: Not Available to Industry
How to cite: pMINTC3GH (Apr) was a gift from Markus Seeger (Addgene plasmid # 110078 ; http://n2t.net/addgene:110078 ; RRID:Addgene_110078)
